Addgene plasmid #89499: Tet-pLKO-FOXM1-shRNA-#2
Purpose: Lentiviral vector with dox inducible expression of shRNA targeting human FOXM1.
Depositing lab: Adam Karpf. Depositing organization: University of Nebraska Medical Center.
Backbone
  Vector backbone: Tet-pLKO-puro
  Backbone size w/o insert (bp): 10633
  Total vector size (bp): 8816
  Vector type: Mammalian Expression, Lentiviral, RNAi ; Doxycycline inducible
  Selectable markers: Puromycin
Growth in bacteria
  Bacterial resistance: Ampicillin, 100 μg/mL
  Growth temperature: 37°C
  Growth strain: NEB Stable
  Copy number: Low Copy
Gene/Insert
  Gene/Insert name: FOXM1
  gRNA/shRNA sequence: CCTTTCCCTGCACGACATG
  Species: H. sapiens (human)
  Entrez Gene: FOXM1 (a.k.a. FKHL16, FOXM1A, FOXM1B, FOXM1C, HFH-11, HFH11, HNF-3, INS-1, MPHOSPH2, MPP-2, MPP2, PIG29, TRIDENT)
  Promoter: H1/TO
  Cloning method: Restriction Enzyme; 5′ cloning site AgeI (unknown if destroyed); 3′ cloning site EcoRI (unknown if destroyed)
  Sequencing primers: 5′ GGCAGGGATATTCACCATTATCGTTTCAGA
Terms and licenses: Academic/Nonprofit Terms; Industry Terms: Not Available to Industry
How to cite: Tet-pLKO-FOXM1-shRNA-#2 was a gift from Adam Karpf (Addgene plasmid # 89499 ; http://n2t.net/addgene:89499 ; RRID:Addgene_89499)
