[The description below was written by a language model from this plasmid's Addgene catalogue record and pLannotate feature annotations shown in this document.]
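Description:
Tet-pLKO-FOXM1-shRNA-#2 is a lentiviral RNAi vector built on the Tet-pLKO-puro backbone for doxycycline-inducible knockdown of human FOXM1. It is propagated in E. coli through a ColE1/pUC-type origin with ampicillin selection (AmpR), and also carries an f1 origin. The catalogue lists it as low copy and grown in a recombination-tolerant strain, as is usual for plasmids containing LTR repeats. The recorded total size is smaller than the empty backbone, consistent with the short hairpin having replaced a larger stuffer fragment between the AgeI and EcoRI cloning sites, although the record does not say this explicitly.

The transfer cassette has a third-generation, self-inactivating layout. An RSV promoter fused to a truncated HIV-1 5' LTR drives genomic RNA production in packaging cells. It is followed by the Ψ packaging signal with a gag fragment, the RRE for Rev-dependent export, the cPPT/CTS, and a ΔU3 3' LTR with a downstream SV40 poly(A) signal.

Within the provirus, the FOXM1 shRNA is expressed from an H1 promoter carrying tet operators (H1/TO, annotated as H1-2O2). The hairpin itself is not annotated in the feature table. A separate hPGK promoter with a β-globin intron drives a bicistronic tetR–EMCV IRES–PuroR transcript. Transduced cells can therefore be selected with puromycin, and they constitutively produce Tet repressor. TetR binds the operators and silences the H1 promoter. Doxycycline releases it, allowing shRNA transcription.

The single-vector design is suited to making stable cell lines for conditional, reversible loss-of-function studies of FOXM1.
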