Features (pLannotate 1.2.2; 29 found; start..end, strand, type, name):
    465..1085    -  CDS            tetR: TETR2_ECOLX - Experimental evidence at protein level: Swiss-Prot protein existence level 1. TetR is the repressor of the tetracycline resistance element; its N-terminal region forms a helix-turn-helix structure and binds DNA. Binding of tetracycline to TetR reduces the repressor affinity for the tetracycline resistance gene (tetA) promoter operator sites. From Escherichia coli.
   1096..1114    -  promoter       T7 promoter: promoter for bacteriophage T7 RNA polymerase
   1169..1741    -  intron         β-globin intron: intron from rabbit β-globin gene
   1750..2260    -  promoter       hPGK promoter: human phosphoglycerate kinase 1 promoter
   2309..2426    -  misc_feature   cPPT/CTS: central polypurine tract and central termination sequence of HIV-1
   2526..2620    -  promoter       H1-2O2 promoter: doxycycline-inducible variant of the human H1 RNA promoter (Henriksen et al., 2007)
   2661..2761    -  CDS            Rev (fragment): human immunodeficiency virus 1 (HIV-1) Rev protein; rev; enhances nuclear export of unspliced and incompletely spliced viral mRNAs
   3138..3371    -  misc_feature   RRE: The Rev response element (RRE) of HIV-1 allows for Rev-dependent mRNA export from the nucleus to the cytoplasm.
   3517..3880    -  CDS            HIV-1 gag (fragment): gag protein from human immunodeficiency virus 1; gag
   3864..3989    -  misc_feature   HIV-1 Ψ: packaging signal of human immunodeficiency virus type 1
   4036..4216    -  LTR            5' LTR (truncated): truncated 5' long terminal repeat (LTR) from HIV-1
   4217..4443    -  promoter       RSV promoter: Rous sarcoma virus enhancer/promoter
   4471..4489    -  promoter       T3 promoter: promoter for bacteriophage T3 RNA polymerase
   4534..4550    -  protein_bind   lac operator: The lac repressor binds to the lac operator to inhibit transcription in E. coli. This inhibition can be relieved by adding lactose or isopropyl-β-D-thiogalactopyranoside (IPTG). lac repressor encoded by lacI
   4558..4588    -  promoter       lac promoter: promoter for the E. coli lac operon
   4603..4624    -  protein_bind   CAP binding site: CAP binding activates transcription in the presence of cAMP. E. coli catabolite activator protein
   4637..4729    -  CDS            lacI (fragment): lac repressor; lacI; The lac repressor binds to the lac operator to inhibit transcription in E. coli. This inhibition can be relieved by adding lactose or isopropyl-β-D-thiogalactopyranoside (IPTG).
   4912..5500    -  rep_origin     ori: high-copy-number ColE1/pMB1/pBR322/pUC origin of replication
   5671..6531    -  CDS            AmpR: β-lactamase; bla; confers resistance to ampicillin, carbenicillin, and related antibiotics
   6532..6636    -  promoter       AmpR promoter: bla
   6689..7117    -  rep_origin     f1 ori (sequence partly withheld): f1 bacteriophage origin of replication; arrow indicates direction of (+) strand synthesis
   7122..7277    -  CDS            lacZα (fragment): LacZα fragment of β-galactosidase; lacZ fragment
   7285..7303    +  promoter       T7 promoter: promoter for bacteriophage T7 RNA polymerase
   7324..7459    -  rep_origin     SV40 ori: SV40 origin of replication
   7499..7620    -  polyA_signal   SV40 poly(A) signal: SV40 polyadenylation signal
   7692..7925    -  LTR            3' LTR (ΔU3): self-inactivating 3' long terminal repeat (LTR) from HIV-1
   7927..8010    -  CDS            nef (fragment): NEF_HV1Z2 - Experimental evidence at protein level: Swiss-Prot protein existence level 1. Extracellular Nef protein targets CD4(+) T-lymphocytes for apoptosis by interacting with CXCR4 surface receptors. From Human immunodeficiency virus type 1 group M subtype D (isolate Z2/CDC-Z34) (HIV-1).
   8053..8652    -  CDS            PuroR: puromycin N-acetyltransferase; pac from Streptomyces alboniger; confers resistance to puromycin
   8672..319     -  misc_feature   IRES (across the origin): internal ribosome entry site (IRES) of the encephalomyocarditis virus (EMCV)
>Addgene plasmid #89499 | Tet-pLKO-FOXM1-shRNA-#2 | addgene full sequence | sequence record 180324 | Addgene NGS Result
CTTCAGCCCCTTGTTGAATACGCTTGAGGAGAGCCATTTGACTCTTTCCACAACTATCCAACTCACAACG
TGGCACTGGGGTTGTGCCGCCTTTGCAGGTGTATCTTATACACGTGGCTTTTGGCCGCAGAGGCACCTGT
CGCCAGGTGGGGGGTTCCGCTGCCTGCAAAGGGTCGCTACAGACGTTGTTTGTCTTCAAGAAGCTTCCAG
AGGAACTGCTTCCTTCACGACATTCAACAGACCTTGCATTCCTTTGGCGAGAGGGGAAAGACCCCTAGGA
ATGCTCGTCAAGAAGACAGGGCCAGGTTTCCGGGCCCTCACATTGCCAAAAGACGGCAATATGGTGGAAA
ATAACATATAGACAAACGCACACCGGCCTTATTCCAAGCGGCTTCGGCCAGTAACGTTAGGGGGGGGGGA
GGGAGAGGGGCAGATCCCTAGAACTCCCGGGAGCCGCTGTACGCGGACCCACTTTCACATTTAAGTTGTT
TTTCTAATCCGCATATGATCAATTCAAGGCCGAATAAGAAGGCTGGCTCTGCACCTTGGTGATCAAATAA
TTCGATAGCTTGTCGTAATAATGGCGGCATACTATCAGTAGTAGGTGTTTCCCTTTCTTCTTTAGCGACT
TGATGCTCTTGATCTTCCAATACGCAACCTAAAGTAAAATGCCCCACAGCGCTGAGTGCATATAATGCAT
TCTCTAGTGAAAAACCTTGTTGGCATAAAAAGGCTAATTGATTTTCGAGAGTTTCATACTGTTTTTCTGT
AGGCCGTGTACCTAAATGTACTTTTGCTCCATCGCGATGACTTAGTAAAGCACATCTAAAACTTTTAGCG
TTATTACGTAAAAAATCTTGCCAGCTTTCCCCTTCTAAAGGGCAAAAGTGAGTATGGTGCCTATCTAACA
TCTCAATGGCTAAGGCGTCGAGCAAAGCCCGCTTATTTTTTACATGCCAATACAATGTAGGCTGCTCTAC
ACCTAGCTTCTGGGCGAGTTTACGGGTTGTTAAACCTTCGATTCCGACCTCATTAAGCAGCTCTAATGCG
CTGTTAATCACTTTACTTTTATCTAATCTAGACATATCAATTCGCCCTATAGTGAGTCGTATTACAATTC
TTTGCCAAAATGATGAGACAGCACAATAACCAGCACGTTGCCCAGGAGCTGTAGGAAAAAGAAGAAGGCA
TGAACATGGTTAGCAGAGGGGCCCGGTTTGGACTCAGAGTATTTTATCCTCATCTCAAACAGTGTATATC
ATTGTAACCATAAAGAGAAAGGCAGGATGATGACCAGGATGTAGTTGTTTCTACCAATAAGAATATTTCC
ACGCCAGCCAGAATTTATATGCAGAAATATTCTACCTTATCATTTAATTATAACAATTGTTCTCTAAAAC
TGTGCTGAAGTACAATATAATATACCCTGATTGCCTTGAAAAAAAAGTGATTAGAGAAAGTACTTACAAT
CTGACAAATAAACAAAAGTGAATTTAAAAATTCGTTACAAATGCAAGCTAAAGTTTAACGAAAAAGTTAC
AGAAAATGAAAAGAAAATAAGAGGAGACAATGGTTGTCAACAGAGTAGAAAGTGAAAGAAACAAAATTAT
CATGAGGGTCCATGGTGATACAAGGGACATCTTCCCATTCTAAACAACACCCTGAAAACTTTGCCCCCTC
CATATAACATGAATTTTACAATAGCGAAAAAGAAAGAACAATCAAGGGTCCCCAAACTCACAGATCCCCC
TGGGGAGAGAGGTCGGTGATTCGGTCAACGAGGGAGCCGACTGCCGACGTGCGCTCCGGAGGCTTGCAGA
ATGCGGAACACCGCGCGGGCAGGAACAGGGCCCACACTACCGCCCCACACCCCGCCTCCCGCACCGCCCC
TTCCCGGCCGCTGCTCTCGGCGCGCCCTGCTGAGCAGCCGCTATTGGCCACAGCCCATCGCGGTCGGCGC
GCTGCCATTGCTCCCTGGCGCTGTCCGTCTGCGAGGGTACTAGTGAGACGTGCGGCTTCCGTTTGTCACG
TCCGGCACGCCGCGAACCGCAAGGAACCTTCCCGACTTAGGGGCGGAGCAGGAAGCGTCGCCGGGGGGCC
CACAAGGGTAGCGGCGAAGATCCGGGTGACGCTGCGAACGGACGTGAAGAATGTGCGAGACCCAGGGTCG
GCGCCGCTGCGTTTCCCGGAACCACGCCCAGAGCAGCCGCGTCCCTGCGCAAACCCAGGGCTGCCTTGGA
AAAGGCGCAACCCCAACCCCCTCGAGCCGCGGCCAAAGTGGATCTCTGCTGTCCCTGTAATAAACCCGAA
AATTTTGAATTTTTGTAATTTGTTTTTGTAATTCTTTAGTTTGTATGTCTGTTGCTATTATGTCTACTAT
TCTTTCCCCTGCACTGTACCCCCCAATCCCCCCTTTTCTTTTAAAATTGTGGATGAATACTGCCATTTGT
CTCGAGGTCGAGAATTCAAAAACCTTTCCCTGCACGACATGTCTCTTGAACATGTCGTGCAGGGAAAGGC
CGGTGTCTCTATCACTGATAGGGAACTTATAAGTCTCTATCACTGATAGGGATTTCACGTTTATGGTGAT
TTCCCAGAACACATAGCGACATGCAAATATTGCGGCCGCTCGAGGCTAGTCTCGTGATCGATACCGTCGA
GATCCGTTCACTAATCGAATGGATCTGTCTCTGTCTCTCTCTCCACCTTCTTCTTCTATTCCTTCGGGCC
TGTCGGGTCCCCTCGGGGTTGGGAGGTGGGTCTGAAACGATAATGGTGAATATCCCTGCCTAACTCTATT
CACTATAGAAAGTACAGCAAAAACTATTCTTAAACCTACCAAGCCTCCTACTATCATTATGAATAATTTT
ATATACCACAGCCAATTTGTTATGTTAAACCAATTCCACAAACTTGCCCATTTATCTAATTCCAATAATT
CTTGTTCATTCTTTTCTTGCTGGTTTTGCGATTCTTCAATTAAGGAGTGTATTAAGCTTGTGTAATTGTT
AATTTCTCTGTCCCACTCCATCCAGGTCGTGTGATTCCAAATCTGTTCCAGAGATTTATTACTCCAACTA
GCATTCCAAGGCACAGCAGTGGTGCAAATGAGTTTTCCAGAGCAACCCCAAATCCCCAGGAGCTGTTGAT
CCTTTAGGTATCTTTCCACAGCCAGGATTCTTGCCTGGAGCTGCTTGATGCCCCAGACTGTGAGTTGCAA
CAGATGCTGTTGCGCCTCAATAGCCCTCAGCAAATTGTTCTGCTGCTGCACTATACCAGACAATAATTGT
CTGGCCTGTACCGTCAGCGTCATTGACGCTGCGCCCATAGTGCTTCCTGCTGCTCCCAAGAACCCAAGGA
ACAAAGCTCCTATTCCCACTGCTCTTTTTTCTCTCTGCACCACTCTTCTCTTTGCCTTGGTGGGTGCTAC
TCCTAATGGTTCAATTTTTACTACTTTATATTTATATAATTCACTTCTCCAATTGTCCCTCATATCTCCT
CCTCCAGGTCTGAAGATCAGCGGCCGCTTGCTGTGCGGTGGTCTTACTTTTGTTTTGCTCTTCCTCTATC
TTGTCTAAAGCTTCCTTGGTGTCTTTTATCTCTATCCTTTGATGCACACAATAGAGGGTTGCTACTGTAT
TATATAATGATCTAAGTTCTTCTGATCCTGTCTGAAGGGATGGTTGTAGCTGTCCCAGTATTTGTCTACA
GCCTTCTGATGTTTCTAACAGGCCAGGATTAACTGCGAATCGTTCTAGCTCCCTGCTTGCCCATACTATA
TGTTTTAATTTATATTTTTTCTTTCCCCCTGGCCTTAACCGAATTTTTTCCCATCGCGATCTAATTCTCC
CCCGCTTAATACTGACGCTCTCGCACCCATCTCTCTCCTTCTAGCCTCCGCTAGTCAAAATTTTTGGCGT
ACTCACCAGTCGCCGCCCCTCGCCTCTTGCCGTGCGCGCTTCAGCAAGCCGAGTCCTGCGTCGAGAGAGC
TCCTCTGGTTTCCCTTTCGCTTTCAAGTCCCTGTTCGGGCGCCACTGCTAGAGATTTTCCACACTGACTA
AAAGGGTCTGAGGGATCTCTAGTTACCAGAGTCACACAACAGACGGGCACACACTACTTGAAGCACTCAA
GGCAAGCTTTATTGAGGCTTAAGCAGTGGGTTCCCTAGTTAGCCAGAGAGCTCCCAGGCTCAGATCTGGT
CTAACCAGAGAGACCCGTTTATGTATCGAGCTAGGCACTTAAATACAATATCTCTGCAATGCGGCAATTC
AGTGGTTCGTCCAATCCATGTCAGACCCGTCTGTTGCCTTCCTAATAAGGCACGATCGTACCACCTTACT
TCCACCAATCGGCATGCACGGTGCTTTTTCTCTCCTTGTAAGGCATGTTGCTAACTCATCGTTACCATGT
TGCAAGACTACAAGAGTATTGCATAAGACTACATTAAGCTTGCAGCTCCAGCTTTTGTTCCCTTTAGTGA
GGGTTAATTGCGCGCTTGGCGTAATCATGGTCATAGCTGTTTCCTGTGTGAAATTGTTATCCGCTCACAA
TTCCACACAACATACGAGCCGGAAGCATAAAGTGTAAAGCCTGGGGTGCCTAATGAGTGAGCTAACTCAC
ATTAATTGCGTTGCGCTCACTGCCCGCTTTCCAGTCGGGAAACCTGTCGTGCCAGCTGCATTAATGAATC
GGCCAACGCGCGGGGAGAGGCGGTTTGCGTATTGGGCGCTCTTCCGCTTCCTCGCTCACTGACTCGCTGC
GCTCGGTCGTTCGGCTGCGGCGAGCGGTATCAGCTCACTCAAAGGCGGTAATACGGTTATCCACAGAATC
AGGGGATAACGCAGGAAAGAACATGTGAGCAAAAGGCCAGCAAAAGGCCAGGAACCGTAAAAAGGCCGCG
TTGCTGGCGTTTTTCCATAGGCTCCGCCCCCCTGACGAGCATCACAAAAATCGACGCTCAAGTCAGAGGT
GGCGAAACCCGACAGGACTATAAAGATACCAGGCGTTTCCCCCTGGAAGCTCCCTCGTGCGCTCTCCTGT
TCCGACCCTGCCGCTTACCGGATACCTGTCCGCCTTTCTCCCTTCGGGAAGCGTGGCGCTTTCTCATAGC
TCACGCTGTAGGTATCTCAGTTCGGTGTAGGTCGTTCGCTCCAAGCTGGGCTGTGTGCACGAACCCCCCG
TTCAGCCCGACCGCTGCGCCTTATCCGGTAACTATCGTCTTGAGTCCAACCCGGTAAGACACGACTTATC
GCCACTGGCAGCAGCCACTGGTAACAGGATTAGCAGAGCGAGGTATGTAGGCGGTGCTACAGAGTTCTTG
AAGTGGTGGCCTAACTACGGCTACACTAGAAGAACAGTATTTGGTATCTGCGCTCTGCTGAAGCCAGTTA
CCTTCGGAAAAAGAGTTGGTAGCTCTTGATCCGGCAAACAAACCACCGCTGGTAGCGGTGGTTTTTTTGT
TTGCAAGCAGCAGATTACGCGCAGAAAAAAAGGATCTCAAGAAGATCCTTTGATCTTTTCTACGGGGTCT
GACGCTCAGTGGAACGAAAACTCACGTTAAGGGATTTTGGTCATGAGATTATCAAAAAGGATCTTCACCT
AGATCCTTTTAAATTAAAAATGAAGTTTTAAATCAATCTAAAGTATATATGAGTAAACTTGGTCTGACAG
TTACCAATGCTTAATCAGTGAGGCACCTATCTCAGCGATCTGTCTATTTCGTTCATCCATAGTTGCCTGA
CTCCCCGTCGTGTAGATAACTACGATACGGGAGGGCTTACCATCTGGCCCCAGTGCTGCAATGATACCGC
GAGACCCACGCTCACCGGCTCCAGATTTATCAGCAATAAACCAGCCAGCCGGAAGGGCCGAGCGCAGAAG
TGGTCCTGCAACTTTATCCGCCTCCATCCAGTCTATTAATTGTTGCCGGGAAGCTAGAGTAAGTAGTTCG
CCAGTTAATAGTTTGCGCAACGTTGTTGCCATTGCTACAGGCATCGTGGTGTCACGCTCGTCGTTTGGTA
TGGCTTCATTCAGCTCCGGTTCCCAACGATCAAGGCGAGTTACATGATCCCCCATGTTGTGCAAAAAAGC
GGTTAGCTCCTTCGGTCCTCCGATCGTTGTCAGAAGTAAGTTGGCCGCAGTGTTATCACTCATGGTTATG
GCAGCACTGCATAATTCTCTTACTGTCATGCCATCCGTAAGATGCTTTTCTGTGACTGGTGAGTACTCAA
CCAAGTCATTCTGAGAATAGTGTATGCGGCGACCGAGTTGCTCTTGCCCGGCGTCAATACGGGATAATAC
CGCGCCACATAGCAGAACTTTAAAAGTGCTCATCATTGGAAAACGTTCTTCGGGGCGAAAACTCTCAAGG
ATCTTACCGCTGTTGAGATCCAGTTCGATGTAACCCACTCGTGCACCCAACTGATCTTCAGCATCTTTTA
CTTTCACCAGCGTTTCTGGGTGAGCAAAAACAGGAAGGCAAAATGCCGCAAAAAAGGGAATAAGGGCGAC
ACGGAAATGTTGAATACTCATACTCTTCCTTTTTCAATATTATTGAAGCATTTATCAGGGTTATTGTCTC
ATGAGCGGATACATATTTGAATGTATTTAGAAAAATAAACAAATAGGGGTTCCGCGCACATTTCCCCGAA
AAGTGCCACCTAAATTGTAAGCGTTAATATTTTGTTAAAATTCGCGTTAAATTTTTGTTAAATCAGCTCA
TTTTTTAACCAATAGGCCGAAATCGGCAAAATCCCTTATAAATCAAAAGAATAGACCGAGATAGGGT
[37 nt withheld, positions 6788-6824]
AAAGAACGTGGACTCCAACGTCAAAGG
[49 nt withheld, positions 6852-6900]
T
[91 nt withheld, positions 6902-6992]
G
[124 nt withheld, positions 6994-7117]
CCCATTCGCCATTCAGGCTGCGCAACTGTTGGGAAGGGCGATCGGTGCGGGCCTCTTCGCTATTACGCCA
GCTGGCGAAAGGGGGATGTGCTGCAAGGCGATTAAGTTGGGTAACGCCAGGGTTTTCCCAGTCACGACGT
TGTAAAACGACGGCCAGTGAGCGCGCGTAATACGACTCACTATAGGGCGAATTGGGTACGTCCCTAGGCC
TCCAAAAAAGCCTCCTCACTACTTCTGGAATAGCTCAGAGGCCGAGGCGGCCTCGGCCTCTGCATAAATA
AAAAAAATTAGTCAGCCATGGGGCGGAGAATGGGCGGAACTGGGCGGAGTTAGGGGCGGGATGGGCGGAG
TTAGGGGCGGGATAGCTAGAGCCAGACATGATAAGATACATTGATGAGTTTGGACAAACCACAACTAGAA
TGCAGTGAAAAAAATGCTTTATTTGTGAAATTTGTGATGCTATTGCTTTATTTGTAACCATTATAAGCTG
CAATAAACAAGTTCCTCTCACTCTCTGATATTCATTTCTTTGCAAGTTATAAATACTGAATAATAAGATG
ACATGAACTACTACTGCTAGAGATTTTCCACACTGACTAAAAGGGTCTGAGGGATCTCTAGTTACCAGAG
TCACACAACAGACGGGCACACACTACTTGAAGCACTCAAGGCAAGCTTTATTGAGGCTTAAGCAGTGGGT
TCCCTAGTTAGCCAGAGAGCTCCCAGGCTCAGATCTGGTCTAACCAGAGAGACCCAGTACAAGCAAAAAG
CAGATCTTGTCTTCGTTGGGAGTGAATTAGCCCTTCCAGTCCCCCCTTTTCTTTTAAAAAGTGGCTAAGA
TCTACAGCTGCCTTGTAAGTCATTGGTCTTAAAGGTACCGATGCATGGGGTCGTGCGCTCCTTTCGGTCG
GGCGCTGCGGGTCGTGGGGCGGGCGTCAGGCACCGGGCTTGCGGGTCATGCACCAGGTGCGCGGTCCTTC
GGGCACCTCGACGTCGGCGGTGACGGTGAAGCCGAGCCGCTCGTAGAAGGGGAGGTTGCGGGGCGCGGAG
GTCTCCAGGAAGGCGGGCACCCCGGCGCGCTCGGCCGCCTCCACTCCGGGGAGCACGACGGCGCTGCCCA
GACCCTTGCCCTGGTGGTCGGGCGAGACGCCGACGGTGGCCAGGAACCACGCGGGCTCCTTGGGCCGGTG
CGGCGCCAGGAGGCCTTCCATCTGTTGCTGCGCGGCCAGCCGGGAACCGCTCAACTCGGCCATGCGCGGG
CCGATCTCGGCGAACACCGCCCCCGCTTCGACGCTCTCCGGCGTGGTCCAGACCGCCACCGCGGCGCCGT
CGTCCGCGACCCACACCTTGCCGATGTCGAGCCCGACGCGCGTGAGGAAGAGTTCTTGCAGCTCGGTGAC
CCGCTCGATGTGGCGGTCCGGATCGACGGTGTGGCGCGTGGCGGGGTAGTCGGCGAACGCGGCGGCGAGG
GTGCGTACGGCCCTGGGGACGTCGTCGCGGGTGGCGAGGCGCACCGTGGGCTTGTACTCGGTCATGGTAA
GCTCCGGTGGATCCTTATCATCGTGTTTTTCAAAGGAAAACCACGTCCCCGTGGTTCGGGGGGCCTAGAC
GTTTTTTTAACCTCGACTAAACACATGTAAAGCATGTGCACCGAGGCCCCAGATCAGATCCCATACAATG
GGGTACCTTCTGGGCATC
