>Addgene plasmid #89499 | Tet-pLKO-FOXM1-shRNA-#2 | depositor partial sequence | sequence record 176961 | GGCAGGGATATTCACCATTATCGTTTCAGA
GGATCTCGACGGTATCGATCACGAGACTAGCCTCGAGCGGCCGCAATATTTGCATGTCGCTATGTGTTCT
GGGAAATCACCATAAACGTGAAATCCCTATCAGTGATAGAGACTTATAAGTTCCCTATCAGTGATAGAGA
CACCGGCCTTTCCCTGCACGACATGTTCAAGAGACATGTCGTGCAGGGAAAGGTTTTTGAATTCTCGACC
TCGAGACAAATGGCAGTATTCATCCACAATTTTAAAAGAAAAGGGGGGATTGGGGGGTACAGTGCAGGGG
AAAGAATAGTAGACATAATAGCAACAGACATACAAACTAAAGAATTACAAAAACAAATTACAAAAATTCA
AAATTTTCGGGTTTATTACAGGGACAGCAGAGATCCACTTTGGCCGCGGCTCGAGGGGGTTGGGGTTGCG
CCTTTTCCAAGGCAGCCCTGGGTTTGCGCAGGGACGCGGCTGCTCTGGGCGTGGTTCCGGGAAACGCAGC
GGCGCCGACCCTGGGTCTCGCACATTCTTCACGTCCGTTCGCAGCGTCACCCGGATCTTCGCCGCTACCC
TTGTGGGCCCCCCGGCGACGCTTCCTGCTCCGCCCCTAAGTCGGGAAGGTTCCTTGCGGTTCGCGGCGTG
CCGGACGTGACAAACGGAAGCCGCACGTCTCACTAGTACCCTCGCAGACGGACAGCGCCAGGGAGCAATG
GCAGCGCGCGACGC
